Addgene plasmid #113517: pMBP-LbCas12a D832A
Purpose: Expresses His-MBP fused to LbCas12a with D832A mutation to inactivate RuvC nuclease
Depositing lab: Jennifer Doudna. Depositing organization: University of California, Berkeley. Publication: CRISPR-Cas12a target binding unleashes indiscriminate single-stranded DNase activity. Chen JS, Ma E, Harrington LB, Da Costa M, Tian X, Palefsky JM, Doudna JA. Science. 2018 Apr 27;360(6387):436-439. doi: 10.1126/science.aar6245. Epub 2018 Feb 15. PubMed 29449511.
Backbone
  Vector backbone: pMBP
  Vector type: Bacterial Expression
Growth in bacteria
  Bacterial resistance: Ampicillin, 100 μg/mL
  Growth temperature: 37°C
  Growth strain: DH5alpha
  Copy number: High Copy
Gene/Insert
  Gene/Insert name: LbCas12a
  Insert size (bp): 3921
  Mutation: D832A
  Promoter: T7
  Tag / fusion protein: MBP (N terminal on insert)
  Cloning method: Gibson Cloning
  Sequencing primers: 5′ GATGAAGCCCTGAAAGACGCGCAG; 3′ CTA GTT ATT GCT CAG CGG T
Terms and licenses: Academic/Nonprofit Terms; Industry Terms: Not Available to Industry
How to cite: pMBP-LbCas12a D832A was a gift from Jennifer Doudna (Addgene plasmid # 113517 ; http://n2t.net/addgene:113517 ; RRID:Addgene_113517)
