[The description below was written by a language model from this plasmid's Addgene catalogue record and pLannotate feature annotations shown in this document.]
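Description:
pMBP-LbCas12a D832A is a bacterial expression plasmid of about 9.65 kb built on the pMBP backbone, a pBR322-derived T7 expression vector. It replicates from a ColE1/pMB1-type origin and retains the neighbouring bom region and rop gene. The catalogue lists it as high copy, although rop is normally associated with reduced copy number. Selection is by ampicillin through the bla gene under its own promoter. The tetracycline resistance gene survives only as fragments on either side of the expression cassette, along with its promoter, so it appears to be a disrupted remnant of the parental backbone rather than a usable marker.

The expression cassette runs from a T7 promoter and a phage T7 gene 10 ribosome binding site through a 10xHis tag, a signal-sequence-free (cytosolic) maltose binding protein and a TEV protease site, and ends at a T7 terminator. The LbCas12a coding sequence, listed as a 3,921 bp insert introduced by Gibson cloning, is not annotated by the feature-calling tool but corresponds to the large unannotated stretch between the TEV site and the terminator. A short match to a T7 gene 10B-derived tag just upstream of the terminator is probably residual vector sequence. The D832A substitution is recorded as inactivating the RuvC nuclease domain. Transcription requires a host that supplies T7 RNA polymerase.

The design supports recombinant production of catalytically inactive LbCas12a: the His tag allows affinity purification, MBP aids solubility, and TEV cleavage can remove both. Given the associated study of target-activated single-stranded DNase activity, the protein likely serves as a nuclease-dead control. The two sequence records (depositor and NGS) differ by three nucleotides in length and in their start coordinates, but show the same feature set.
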