Features (pLannotate 1.2.2; 16 found; start..end, strand, type, name):
    104..208     +  promoter       AmpR promoter: bla
    209..1069    +  CDS            AmpR: β-lactamase; bla; confers resistance to ampicillin, carbenicillin, and related antibiotics
   1240..1828    +  rep_origin     ori: high-copy-number ColE1/pMB1/pBR322/pUC origin of replication
   2014..2156    -  misc_feature   bom: basis of mobility region from pBR322
   2258..2449    -  CDS            rop: Rop protein, which maintains plasmids at low copy number; rop
   2466..2846    +  CDS            YPB1_ECOLX: Protein predicted: Swiss-Prot protein existence level 4. From Escherichia coli.
   3088..3988    -  CDS            TcR (fragment): tetracycline efflux protein; tet; confers resistance to tetracycline
   4010..4028    +  promoter       T7 promoter: promoter for bacteriophage T7 RNA polymerase
   4117..4139    +  RBS            RBS: efficient ribosome binding site from bacteriophage T7 gene 10 (Olins and Rangwala, 1989)
   4159..4188    +  CDS            10xHis: 10xHis affinity tag
   4198..5298    +  CDS            MBP: maltose binding protein from E. coli; malE (mutated); This version of the gene does not encode a signal sequence, so MBP will remain in the cytosol.
   5353..5369    +  CDS            TEV site (fragment): tobacco etch virus (TEV) protease recognition and cleavage site
   9149..9198    +  CDS            SET1 (fragment): solubility-enhancement tag derived from T7 phage gene 10B
   9206..9253    +  terminator     T7 terminator: transcription terminator for bacteriophage T7 RNA polymerase
   9279..9571    -  CDS            TcR (fragment): tetracycline efflux protein; tet; confers resistance to tetracycline
   9619..9647    -  promoter       tet promoter: E. coli promoter for tetracycline efflux protein gene
>Addgene plasmid #113517 | pMBP-LbCas12a D832A | depositor full sequence | sequence record 214282 | pMBP-LbCas12a D832A sequence 9656 bps
TTCTTGAAGACGAAAGGGCCTCGTGATACGCCTATTTTTATAGGTTAATGTCATGATAATAATGGTTTCT
TAGACGTCAGGTGGCACTTTTCGGGGAAATGTGCGCGGAACCCCTATTTGTTTATTTTTCTAAATACATT
CAAATATGTATCCGCTCATGAGACAATAACCCTGATAAATGCTTCAATAACATTGAAAAAGGAAGAGTAT
GAGTATTCAACATTTCCGTGTCGCCCTTATTCCCTTTTTTGCGGCATTTTGCCTTCCTGTTTTTGCTCAC
CCAGAAACGCTGGTGAAAGTAAAAGATGCTGAAGATCAGTTGGGTGCACGAGTGGGTTACATCGAACTGG
ATCTCAACAGCGGTAAGATCCTTGAGAGTTTTCGCCCCGAAGAACGTTTTCCAATGATGAGCACTTTTAA
AGTTCTGCTATGTGGCGCGGTATTATCCCGTGTTGACGCCGGGCAAGAGCAACTCGGTCGCCGCATACAC
TATTCTCAGAATGACTTGGTTGAGTACTCACCAGTCACAGAAAAGCATCTTACGGATGGCATGACAGTAA
GAGAATTATGCAGTGCTGCCATAACCATGAGTGATAACACTGCGGCCAACTTACTTCTGACAACGATCGG
AGGACCGAAGGAGCTAACCGCTTTTTTGCACAACATGGGGGATCATGTAACTCGCCTTGATCGTTGGGAA
CCGGAGCTGAATGAAGCCATACCAAACGACGAGCGTGACACCACGATGCCTGCAGCAATGGCAACAACGT
TGCGCAAACTATTAACTGGCGAACTACTTACTCTAGCTTCCCGGCAACAATTAATAGACTGGATGGAGGC
GGATAAAGTTGCAGGACCACTTCTGCGCTCGGCCCTTCCGGCTGGCTGGTTTATTGCTGATAAATCTGGA
GCCGGTGAGCGTGGGTCTCGCGGTATCATTGCAGCACTGGGGCCAGATGGTAAGCCCTCCCGTATCGTAG
TTATCTACACGACGGGGAGTCAGGCAACTATGGATGAACGAAATAGACAGATCGCTGAGATAGGTGCCTC
ACTGATTAAGCATTGGTAACTGTCAGACCAAGTTTACTCATATATACTTTAGATTGATTTAAAACTTCAT
TTTTAATTTAAAAGGATCTAGGTGAAGATCCTTTTTGATAATCTCATGACCAAAATCCCTTAACGTGAGT
TTTCGTTCCACTGAGCGTCAGACCCCGTAGAAAAGATCAAAGGATCTTCTTGAGATCCTTTTTTTCTGCG
CGTAATCTGCTGCTTGCAAACAAAAAAACCACCGCTACCAGCGGTGGTTTGTTTGCCGGATCAAGAGCTA
CCAACTCTTTTTCCGAAGGTAACTGGCTTCAGCAGAGCGCAGATACCAAATACTGTCCTTCTAGTGTAGC
CGTAGTTAGGCCACCACTTCAAGAACTCTGTAGCACCGCCTACATACCTCGCTCTGCTAATCCTGTTACC
AGTGGCTGCTGCCAGTGGCGATAAGTCGTGTCTTACCGGGTTGGACTCAAGACGATAGTTACCGGATAAG
GCGCAGCGGTCGGGCTGAACGGGGGGTTCGTGCACACAGCCCAGCTTGGAGCGAACGACCTACACCGAAC
TGAGATACCTACAGCGTGAGCTATGAGAAAGCGCCACGCTTCCCGAAGGGAGAAAGGCGGACAGGTATCC
GGTAAGCGGCAGGGTCGGAACAGGAGAGCGCACGAGGGAGCTTCCAGGGGGAAACGCCTGGTATCTTTAT
AGTCCTGTCGGGTTTCGCCACCTCTGACTTGAGCGTCGATTTTTGTGATGCTCGTCAGGGGGGCGGAGCC
TATGGAAAAACGCCAGCAACGCGGCCTTTTTACGGTTCCTGGCCTTTTGCTGGCCTTTTGCTCACATGTT
CTTTCCTGCGTTATCCCCTGATTCTGTGGATAACCGTATTACCGCCTTTGAGTGAGCTGATACCGCTCGC
CGCAGCCGAACGACCGAGCGCAGCGAGTCAGTGAGCGAGGAAGCGGAAGAGCGCCTGATGCGGTATTTTC
TCCTTACGCATCTGTGCGGTATTTCACACCGCATATATGGTGCACTCTCAGTACAATCTGCTCTGATGCC
GCATAGTTAAGCCAGTATACACTCCGCTATCGCTACGTGACTGGGTCATGGCTGCGCCCCGACACCCGCC
AACACCCGCTGACGCGCCCTGACGGGCTTGTCTGCTCCCGGCATCCGCTTACAGACAAGCTGTGACCGTC
TCCGGGAGCTGCATGTGTCAGAGGTTTTCACCGTCATCACCGAAACGCGCGAGGCAGCTGCGGTAAAGCT
CATCAGCGTGGTCGTGAAGCGATTCACAGATGTCTGCCTGTTCATCCGCGTCCAGCTCGTTGAGTTTCTC
CAGAAGCGTTAATGTCTGGCTTCTGATAAAGCGGGCCATGTTAAGGGCGGTTTTTTCCTGTTTGGTCACT
GATGCCTCCGTGTAAGGGGGATTTCTGTTCATGGGGGTAATGATACCGATGAAACGAGAGAGGATGCTCA
CGATACGGGTTACTGATGATGAACATGCCCGGTTACTGGAACGTTGTGAGGGTAAACAACTGGCGGTATG
GATGCGGCGGGACCAGAGAAAAATCACTCAGGGTCAATGCCAGCGCTTCGTTAATACAGATGTAGGTGTT
CCACAGGGTAGCCAGCAGCATCCTGCGATGCAGATCCGGAACATAATGGTGCAGGGCGCTGACTTCCGCG
TTTCCAGACTTTACGAAACACGGAAACCGAAGACCATTCATGTTGTTGCTCAGGTCGCAGACGTTTTGCA
GCAGCAGTCGCTTCACGTTCGCTCGCGTATCGGTGATTCATTCTGCTAACCAGTAAGGCAACCCCGCCAG
CCTAGCCGGGTCCTCAACGACAGGAGCACGATCATGCGCACCCGTGGCCAGGACCCAACGCTGCCCGAGA
TGCGCCGCGTGCGGCTGCTGGAGATGGCGGACGCGATGGATATGTTCTGCCAAGGGTTGGTTTGCGCATT
CACAGTTCTCCGCAAGAATTGATTGGCTCCAATTCTTGGAGTGGTGAATCCGTTAGCGAGGTGCCGCCGG
CTTCCATTCAGGTCGAGGTGGCCCGGCTCCATGCACCGCGACGCAACGCGGGGAGGCAGACAAGGTATAG
GGCGGCGCCTACAATCCATGCCAACCCGTTCCATGTGCTCGCCGAGGCGGCATAAATCGCCGTGACGATC
AGCGGTCCAGTGATCGAAGTTAGGCTGGTAAGAGCCGCGAGCGATCCTTGAAGCTGTCCCTGATGGTCGT
CATCTACCTGCCTGGACAGCATGGCCTGCAACGCGGGCATCCCGATGCCGCCGGAAGCGAGAAGAATCAT
AATGGGGAAGGCCATCCAGCCTCGCGTCGCGAACGCCAGCAAGACGTAGCCCAGCGCGTCGGCCGCCATG
CCGGCGATAATGGCCTGCTTCTCGCCGAAACGTTTGGTGGCGGGACCAGTGACGAAGGCTTGAGCGAGGG
CGTGCAAGATTCCGAATACCGCAAGCGACAGGCCGATCATCGTCGCGCTCCAGCGAAAGCGGTCCTCGCC
GAAAATGACCCAGAGCGCTGCCGGCACCTGTCCTACGAGTTGCATGATAAAGAAGACAGTCATAAGTGCG
GCGACGATAGTCATGCCCCGCGCCCACCGGAAGGAGCTGACTGGGTTGAAGGCTCTCAAGGGCATCGGTC
GACGCTCTCCCTTATGCGACTCCTGCATTAGGAAGCAGCCCAGTAGTAGGTTGAGGCCGTTGAGCACCGC
CGCCGCAAGGAATGGTGCATGCAAGGAGATGGCGCCCAACAGTCCCCCGGCCACGGGGCCTGCCACCATA
CCCACGCCGAAACAAGCGCTCATGAGCCCGAAGTGGCGAGCCCGATCTTCCCCATCGGTGATGTCGGCGA
TATAGGCGCCAGCAACCGCACCTGTGGCGCCGGTGATGCCGGCCACGATGCGTCCGGCGTAGAGGATCGA
GATCTCGATCCCGCGAAATTAATACGACTCACTATAGGGAGACCACAACGGTTTCCCTCTAGTGCCGGCT
CCGGAGAGCTCTTTAATTAAGCGGCCGCCCTGCAGGACTCGAGTTCTAGAAATAATTTTGTTTAACTTTA
AGAAGGAGATATACATATGAAATCTTCTCACCATCACCATCACCATCACCATCACCATGGTTCTTCTATG
AAAATCGAAGAAGGTAAACTGGTAATCTGGATTAACGGCGATAAAGGCTATAACGGTCTCGCTGAAGTCG
GTAAGAAATTCGAGAAAGATACCGGAATTAAAGTCACCGTTGAGCATCCGGATAAACTGGAAGAGAAATT
CCCACAGGTTGCGGCAACTGGCGATGGCCCTGACATTATCTTCTGGGCACACGACCGCTTTGGTGGCTAC
GCTCAATCTGGCCTGTTGGCTGAAATCACCCCGGACAAAGCGTTCCAGGACAAGCTGTATCCGTTTACCT
GGGATGCCGTACGTTACAACGGCAAGCTGATTGCTTACCCGATCGCTGTTGAAGCGTTATCGCTGATTTA
TAACAAAGATCTGCTGCCGAACCCGCCAAAAACCTGGGAAGAGATCCCGGCGCTGGATAAAGAACTGAAA
GCGAAAGGTAAGAGCGCGCTGATGTTCAACCTGCAAGAACCGTACTTCACCTGGCCGCTGATTGCTGCTG
ACGGGGGTTATGCGTTCAAGTATGAAAACGGCAAGTACGACATTAAAGACGTGGGCGTGGATAACGCTGG
CGCGAAAGCGGGTCTGACCTTCCTGGTTGACCTGATTAAAAACAAACACATGAATGCAGACACCGATTAC
TCCATCGCAGAAGCTGCCTTTAATAAAGGCGAAACAGCGATGACCATCAACGGCCCGTGGGCATGGTCCA
ACATCGACACCAGCAAAGTGAATTATGGTGTAACGGTACTGCCGACCTTCAAGGGTCAACCATCCAAACC
GTTCGTTGGCGTGCTGAGCGCAGGTATTAACGCCGCCAGTCCGAACAAAGAGCTGGCAAAAGAGTTCCTC
GAAAACTATCTGCTGACTGATGAAGGTCTGGAAGCGGTTAATAAAGACAAACCGCTGGGTGCCGTAGCGC
TGAAGTCTTACGAGGAAGAGTTGGCGAAAGATCCACGTATTGCCGCCACTATGGAAAACGCCCAGAAAGG
TGAAATCATGCCGAACATCCCGCAGATGTCCGCTTTCTGGTATGCCGTGCGTACTGCGGTGATCAACGCC
GCCAGCGGTCGTCAGACTGTCGATGAAGCCCTGAAAGACGCGCAGACTAATTCGAGCTCGAACAACAACA
ACAATAACAATAACAACAACCTCGGGATCGAGGAAAACCTGTACTTCCAATCCAATGCAATGAGCAAACT
GGAGAAGTTCACGAACTGTTATTCTCTGTCGAAAACCTTACGTTTTAAGGCCATTCCGGTAGGTAAAACG
CAAGAAAATATCGACAATAAACGTCTCCTGGTTGAAGATGAAAAGCGTGCCGAAGATTATAAAGGTGTTA
AAAAGCTGCTTGATCGCTATTACCTGTCTTTTATCAACGATGTTCTGCATTCCATCAAATTGAAAAACTT
GAATAATTACATCTCGTTATTTCGCAAAAAAACCCGTACCGAAAAAGAAAACAAGGAGCTGGAAAACCTT
GAAATTAATCTGCGTAAAGAAATCGCGAAAGCATTTAAAGGTAATGAAGGATATAAATCTCTGTTTAAAA
AAGACATTATTGAAACCATCCTGCCTGAGTTCTTGGATGATAAAGATGAAATTGCCCTGGTTAATAGCTT
TAATGGCTTTACGACTGCATTTACCGGCTTTTTTGATAACCGTGAAAACATGTTCAGCGAAGAAGCGAAA
TCGACTTCCATTGCCTTCCGTTGCATTAATGAAAACCTGACCCGCTACATTTCTAATATGGACATCTTTG
AAAAAGTTGATGCCATTTTCGACAAACATGAAGTTCAAGAAATCAAAGAAAAGATTTTAAACTCCGATTA
TGATGTTGAAGATTTCTTTGAGGGAGAATTTTTCAATTTTGTTCTCACCCAAGAGGGTATTGATGTCTAT
AACGCCATTATCGGAGGATTTGTTACGGAATCAGGCGAAAAGATTAAAGGACTGAATGAATACATTAATT
TATACAATCAGAAAACCAAACAGAAATTGCCAAAATTCAAACCACTGTATAAACAGGTATTAAGCGACCG
TGAATCCTTGTCCTTTTATGGCGAAGGCTATACAAGCGATGAAGAGGTGCTCGAAGTATTCCGTAATACT
TTGAACAAAAACTCGGAAATCTTCTCCAGCATTAAAAAACTGGAAAAATTGTTTAAAAATTTCGATGAAT
ATAGTAGCGCAGGCATCTTCGTCAAAAATGGCCCTGCGATTTCAACCATTTCTAAAGACATTTTCGGTGA
ATGGAACGTGATCCGCGATAAATGGAACGCGGAGTATGACGACATTCATCTGAAAAAAAAAGCCGTTGTT
ACCGAAAAGTATGAAGATGACCGCCGCAAGAGCTTTAAAAAAATTGGTAGTTTCTCACTGGAACAGTTAC
AAGAATATGCAGACGCCGATCTGTCGGTTGTGGAAAAGTTAAAAGAGATTATTATCCAGAAAGTCGATGA
AATTTATAAAGTGTACGGCTCCAGCGAAAAGCTCTTTGATGCCGACTTTGTTTTAGAAAAATCGCTGAAA
AAAAACGATGCCGTGGTGGCCATCATGAAAGATCTGTTGGATTCGGTCAAATCGTTCGAAAACTATATCA
AGGCGTTCTTTGGCGAAGGGAAAGAGACCAATCGTGACGAATCGTTCTATGGCGATTTTGTGTTGGCGTA
TGATATTCTTCTGAAAGTAGATCACATCTATGATGCTATCCGCAACTACGTGACCCAGAAACCGTATTCG
AAGGATAAATTTAAGCTGTATTTTCAAAACCCTCAGTTTATGGGTGGCTGGGATAAAGATAAAGAAACCG
ACTACCGCGCGACGATCTTGCGCTATGGCTCTAAGTACTATTTAGCCATCATGGATAAAAAGTATGCAAA
ATGCCTCCAGAAAATCGATAAGGATGATGTCAACGGGAACTACGAAAAAATCAACTACAAACTCTTGCCT
GGCCCGAATAAAATGCTGCCGAAAGTCTTTTTTTCCAAAAAATGGATGGCCTATTATAACCCTTCCGAAG
ATATTCAGAAGATTTACAAGAACGGTACCTTTAAAAAAGGTGACATGTTTAATCTGAATGACTGTCACAA
GCTTATTGATTTCTTCAAAGATAGTATTTCTCGCTACCCTAAATGGTCAAACGCGTACGATTTTAATTTC
TCAGAAACAGAGAAATACAAAGATATTGCGGGGTTTTATCGCGAAGTCGAAGAACAAGGGTATAAGGTGT
CGTTCGAATCGGCTTCCAAAAAGGAAGTGGATAAACTTGTTGAAGAAGGCAAACTCTATATGTTCCAGAT
CTACAACAAAGATTTCTCCGACAAGAGCCATGGCACGCCGAACTTACATACCATGTACTTTAAATTACTG
TTCGATGAAAATAATCATGGTCAGATTCGCTTGAGCGGTGGCGCCGAACTGTTTATGCGCCGCGCATCAT
TGAAAAAGGAAGAACTTGTTGTGCACCCAGCAAACAGTCCGATTGCAAACAAAAATCCGGATAACCCGAA
GAAGACTACCACCTTAAGCTATGATGTATATAAAGATAAACGTTTTAGCGAAGATCAGTATGAACTCCAC
ATTCCGATCGCGATTAACAAATGTCCTAAGAACATCTTTAAAATCAATACCGAGGTTCGTGTACTGCTCA
AACACGACGACAACCCCTATGTTATTGGCATTGCGCGCGGCGAACGCAACCTGCTGTATATTGTCGTTGT
GGATGGCAAAGGTAACATTGTTGAACAGTATAGCCTTAATGAAATCATCAATAATTTCAACGGCATTCGT
ATTAAAACGGACTATCATAGCCTGCTGGACAAAAAAGAGAAAGAACGCTTCGAAGCCCGTCAGAATTGGA
CCTCTATCGAAAATATCAAGGAACTGAAAGCTGGGTACATTTCTCAAGTGGTCCACAAGATTTGCGAACT
GGTGGAAAAGTATGACGCGGTGATCGCACTGGAGGATCTGAATTCGGGCTTTAAAAATAGCCGTGTGAAG
GTGGAGAAACAGGTTTACCAAAAGTTCGAAAAAATGCTGATTGACAAACTTAATTACATGGTGGACAAAA
AATCTAATCCATGTGCGACCGGCGGGGCTCTCAAAGGCTATCAGATTACGAATAAATTCGAAAGCTTCAA
ATCCATGTCTACCCAGAACGGATTTATCTTTTACATCCCCGCCTGGCTGACTTCCAAAATTGATCCGAGT
ACCGGTTTTGTTAATCTGCTGAAAACCAAATATACGTCGATCGCCGATTCAAAAAAATTCATTAGCAGCT
TCGACCGTATTATGTACGTCCCGGAAGAAGACCTGTTCGAATTCGCCCTTGACTATAAAAATTTCTCGCG
TACGGATGCCGATTATATCAAAAAATGGAAACTGTACAGCTACGGCAACCGCATCCGCATTTTTCGCAAC
CCAAAGAAGAACAACGTATTTGACTGGGAGGAAGTTTGCTTGACGAGCGCTTACAAAGAGCTCTTTAACA
AATATGGGATCAATTATCAGCAAGGGGACATCCGTGCGTTGCTGTGTGAGCAGTCAGATAAAGCGTTCTA
CAGCTCTTTCATGGCTTTAATGTCGCTGATGTTGCAGATGCGCAATTCGATCACTGGCCGCACCGATGTG
GATTTCCTGATTAGCCCGGTCAAAAATAGCGATGGCATTTTTTACGATTCACGTAACTATGAAGCCCAGG
AAAACGCTATTCTGCCGAAGAACGCTGATGCGAACGGCGCGTACAATATTGCCCGTAAGGTACTGTGGGC
AATTGGTCAGTTCAAGAAAGCGGAAGATGAAAAGTTGGATAAGGTCAAAATTGCGATCTCGAATAAAGAA
TGGCTGGAATATGCGCAGACCAGCGTGAAACATTAATAACATTGGAAGTGGATAACGGATCCGCGATCGC
GGCGCGCCACCTGGTGGCCGGCCGGTACCACGCGTGCGCGCTGATCCGGCTGCTAACAAAGCCCGAAAGG
AAGCTGAGTTGGCTGCTGCCACCGCTGAGCAATAACTAGCATAACCCCTTGGGGCCTCTAAACGGGTCTT
GAGGGGTTTTTTGCTGAAAGGAGGAACTATATCCGGATATCCACAGGACGGGTGTGGTCGCCATGATCGC
GTAGTCGATAGTGGCTCCAAGTAGCGAAGCGAGCAGGACTGGGCGGCGGCCAAAGCGGTCGGACAGTGCT
CCGAGAACGGGTGCGCATAGAAATTGCATCAACGCATATAGCGCTAGCAGCACGCCATAGTGACTGGCGA
TGCTGTCGGAATGGACGATATCCCGCAAGAGGCCCGGCAGTACCGGCATAACCAAGCCTATGCCTACAGC
ATCCAGGGTGACGGTGCCGAGGATGACGATGAGCGCATTGTTAGATTTCATACACGGTGCCTGACTGCGT
TAGCAATTTAACTGTGATAAACTACCGCATTAAAGCTTATCGATGATAAGCTGTCAAACATGAGAA
