Features (pLannotate 1.2.2; 16 found; start..end, strand, type, name):
    137..155     +  promoter       T7 promoter: promoter for bacteriophage T7 RNA polymerase
    244..266     +  RBS            RBS: efficient ribosome binding site from bacteriophage T7 gene 10 (Olins and Rangwala, 1989)
    286..315     +  CDS            10xHis: 10xHis affinity tag
    325..1425    +  CDS            MBP: maltose binding protein from E. coli; malE (mutated); This version of the gene does not encode a signal sequence, so MBP will remain in the cytosol.
   1480..1496    +  CDS            TEV site (fragment): tobacco etch virus (TEV) protease recognition and cleavage site
   5276..5325    +  CDS            SET1 (fragment): solubility-enhancement tag derived from T7 phage gene 10B
   5333..5380    +  terminator     T7 terminator: transcription terminator for bacteriophage T7 RNA polymerase
   5406..5698    -  CDS            TcR (fragment): tetracycline efflux protein; tet; confers resistance to tetracycline
   5746..5774    -  promoter       tet promoter: E. coli promoter for tetracycline efflux protein gene
   5887..5991    +  promoter       AmpR promoter: bla
   5992..6852    +  CDS            AmpR: β-lactamase; bla; confers resistance to ampicillin, carbenicillin, and related antibiotics
   7023..7611    +  rep_origin     ori: high-copy-number ColE1/pMB1/pBR322/pUC origin of replication
   7797..7936    -  misc_feature   bom: basis of mobility region from pBR322
   8038..8229    -  CDS            rop: Rop protein, which maintains plasmids at low copy number; rop
   8246..8626    +  CDS            YPB1_ECOLX: Protein predicted: Swiss-Prot protein existence level 4. From Escherichia coli.
   8868..115     -  CDS            TcR (fragment) (across the origin): tetracycline efflux protein; tet; confers resistance to tetracycline
>Addgene plasmid #113517 | pMBP-LbCas12a D832A | addgene full sequence | sequence record 217282 | Addgene NGS Result
GAGCCCGAAGTGGCGAGCCCGATCTTCCCCATCGGTGATGTCGGCGATATAGGCGCCAGCAACCGCACCT
GTGGCGCCGGTGATGCCGGCCACGATGCGTCCGGCGTAGAGGATCGAGATCTCGATCCCGCGAAATTAAT
ACGACTCACTATAGGGAGACCACAACGGTTTCCCTCTAGTGCCGGCTCCGGAGAGCTCTTTAATTAAGCG
GCCGCCCTGCAGGACTCGAGTTCTAGAAATAATTTTGTTTAACTTTAAGAAGGAGATATACATATGAAAT
CTTCTCACCATCACCATCACCATCACCATCACCATGGTTCTTCTATGAAAATCGAAGAAGGTAAACTGGT
AATCTGGATTAACGGCGATAAAGGCTATAACGGTCTCGCTGAAGTCGGTAAGAAATTCGAGAAAGATACC
GGAATTAAAGTCACCGTTGAGCATCCGGATAAACTGGAAGAGAAATTCCCACAGGTTGCGGCAACTGGCG
ATGGCCCTGACATTATCTTCTGGGCACACGACCGCTTTGGTGGCTACGCTCAATCTGGCCTGTTGGCTGA
AATCACCCCGGACAAAGCGTTCCAGGACAAGCTGTATCCGTTTACCTGGGATGCCGTACGTTACAACGGC
AAGCTGATTGCTTACCCGATCGCTGTTGAAGCGTTATCGCTGATTTATAACAAAGATCTGCTGCCGAACC
CGCCAAAAACCTGGGAAGAGATCCCGGCGCTGGATAAAGAACTGAAAGCGAAAGGTAAGAGCGCGCTGAT
GTTCAACCTGCAAGAACCGTACTTCACCTGGCCGCTGATTGCTGCTGACGGGGGTTATGCGTTCAAGTAT
GAAAACGGCAAGTACGACATTAAAGACGTGGGCGTGGATAACGCTGGCGCGAAAGCGGGTCTGACCTTCC
TGGTTGACCTGATTAAAAACAAACACATGAATGCAGACACCGATTACTCCATCGCAGAAGCTGCCTTTAA
TAAAGGCGAAACAGCGATGACCATCAACGGCCCGTGGGCATGGTCCAACATCGACACCAGCAAAGTGAAT
TATGGTGTAACGGTACTGCCGACCTTCAAGGGTCAACCATCCAAACCGTTCGTTGGCGTGCTGAGCGCAG
GTATTAACGCCGCCAGTCCGAACAAAGAGCTGGCAAAAGAGTTCCTCGAAAACTATCTGCTGACTGATGA
AGGTCTGGAAGCGGTTAATAAAGACAAACCGCTGGGTGCCGTAGCGCTGAAGTCTTACGAGGAAGAGTTG
GCGAAAGATCCACGTATTGCCGCCACTATGGAAAACGCCCAGAAAGGTGAAATCATGCCGAACATCCCGC
AGATGTCCGCTTTCTGGTATGCCGTGCGTACTGCGGTGATCAACGCCGCCAGCGGTCGTCAGACTGTCGA
TGAAGCCCTGAAAGACGCGCAGACTAATTCGAGCTCGAACAACAACAACAATAACAATAACAACAACCTC
GGGATCGAGGAAAACCTGTACTTCCAATCCAATGCAATGAGCAAACTGGAGAAGTTCACGAACTGTTATT
CTCTGTCGAAAACCTTACGTTTTAAGGCCATTCCGGTAGGTAAAACGCAAGAAAATATCGACAATAAACG
TCTCCTGGTTGAAGATGAAAAGCGTGCCGAAGATTATAAAGGTGTTAAAAAGCTGCTTGATCGCTATTAC
CTGTCTTTTATCAACGATGTTCTGCATTCCATCAAATTGAAAAACTTGAATAATTACATCTCGTTATTTC
GCAAAAAAACCCGTACCGAAAAAGAAAACAAGGAGCTGGAAAACCTTGAAATTAATCTGCGTAAAGAAAT
CGCGAAAGCATTTAAAGGTAATGAAGGATATAAATCTCTGTTTAAAAAAGACATTATTGAAACCATCCTG
CCTGAGTTCTTGGATGATAAAGATGAAATTGCCCTGGTTAATAGCTTTAATGGCTTTACGACTGCATTTA
CCGGCTTTTTTGATAACCGTGAAAACATGTTCAGCGAAGAAGCGAAATCGACTTCCATTGCCTTCCGTTG
CATTAATGAAAACCTGACCCGCTACATTTCTAATATGGACATCTTTGAAAAAGTTGATGCCATTTTCGAC
AAACATGAAGTTCAAGAAATCAAAGAAAAGATTTTAAACTCCGATTATGATGTTGAAGATTTCTTTGAGG
GAGAATTTTTCAATTTTGTTCTCACCCAAGAGGGTATTGATGTCTATAACGCCATTATCGGAGGATTTGT
TACGGAATCAGGCGAAAAGATTAAAGGACTGAATGAATACATTAATTTATACAATCAGAAAACCAAACAG
AAATTGCCAAAATTCAAACCACTGTATAAACAGGTATTAAGCGACCGTGAATCCTTGTCCTTTTATGGCG
AAGGCTATACAAGCGATGAAGAGGTGCTCGAAGTATTCCGTAATACTTTGAACAAAAACTCGGAAATCTT
CTCCAGCATTAAAAAACTGGAAAAATTGTTTAAAAATTTCGATGAATATAGTAGCGCAGGCATCTTCGTC
AAAAATGGCCCTGCGATTTCAACCATTTCTAAAGACATTTTCGGTGAATGGAACGTGATCCGCGATAAAT
GGAACGCGGAGTATGACGACATTCATCTGAAAAAAAAAGCCGTTGTTACCGAAAAGTATGAAGATGACCG
CCGCAAGAGCTTTAAAAAAATTGGTAGTTTCTCACTGGAACAGTTACAAGAATATGCAGACGCCGATCTG
TCGGTTGTGGAAAAGTTAAAAGAGATTATTATCCAGAAAGTCGATGAAATTTATAAAGTGTACGGCTCCA
GCGAAAAGCTCTTTGATGCCGACTTTGTTTTAGAAAAATCGCTGAAAAAAAACGATGCCGTGGTGGCCAT
CATGAAAGATCTGTTGGATTCGGTCAAATCGTTCGAAAACTATATCAAGGCGTTCTTTGGCGAAGGGAAA
GAGACCAATCGTGACGAATCGTTCTATGGCGATTTTGTGTTGGCGTATGATATTCTTCTGAAAGTAGATC
ACATCTATGATGCTATCCGCAACTACGTGACCCAGAAACCGTATTCGAAGGATAAATTTAAGCTGTATTT
TCAAAACCCTCAGTTTATGGGTGGCTGGGATAAAGATAAAGAAACCGACTACCGCGCGACGATCTTGCGC
TATGGCTCTAAGTACTATTTAGCCATCATGGATAAAAAGTATGCAAAATGCCTCCAGAAAATCGATAAGG
ATGATGTCAACGGGAACTACGAAAAAATCAACTACAAACTCTTGCCTGGCCCGAATAAAATGCTGCCGAA
AGTCTTTTTTTCCAAAAAATGGATGGCCTATTATAACCCTTCCGAAGATATTCAGAAGATTTACAAGAAC
GGTACCTTTAAAAAAGGTGACATGTTTAATCTGAATGACTGTCACAAGCTTATTGATTTCTTCAAAGATA
GTATTTCTCGCTACCCTAAATGGTCAAACGCGTACGATTTTAATTTCTCAGAAACAGAGAAATACAAAGA
TATTGCGGGGTTTTATCGCGAAGTCGAAGAACAAGGGTATAAGGTGTCGTTCGAATCGGCTTCCAAAAAG
GAAGTGGATAAACTTGTTGAAGAAGGCAAACTCTATATGTTCCAGATCTACAACAAAGATTTCTCCGACA
AGAGCCATGGCACGCCGAACTTACATACCATGTACTTTAAATTACTGTTCGATGAAAATAATCATGGTCA
GATTCGCTTGAGCGGTGGCGCCGAACTGTTTATGCGCCGCGCATCATTGAAAAAGGAAGAACTTGTTGTG
CACCCAGCAAACAGTCCGATTGCAAACAAAAATCCGGATAACCCGAAGAAGACTACCACCTTAAGCTATG
ATGTATATAAAGATAAACGTTTTAGCGAAGATCAGTATGAACTCCACATTCCGATCGCGATTAACAAATG
TCCTAAGAACATCTTTAAAATCAATACCGAGGTTCGTGTACTGCTCAAACACGACGACAACCCCTATGTT
ATTGGCATTGCGCGCGGCGAACGCAACCTGCTGTATATTGTCGTTGTGGATGGCAAAGGTAACATTGTTG
AACAGTATAGCCTTAATGAAATCATCAATAATTTCAACGGCATTCGTATTAAAACGGACTATCATAGCCT
GCTGGACAAAAAAGAGAAAGAACGCTTCGAAGCCCGTCAGAATTGGACCTCTATCGAAAATATCAAGGAA
CTGAAAGCTGGGTACATTTCTCAAGTGGTCCACAAGATTTGCGAACTGGTGGAAAAGTATGACGCGGTGA
TCGCACTGGAGGATCTGAATTCGGGCTTTAAAAATAGCCGTGTGAAGGTGGAGAAACAGGTTTACCAAAA
GTTCGAAAAAATGCTGATTGACAAACTTAATTACATGGTGGACAAAAAATCTAATCCATGTGCGACCGGC
GGGGCTCTCAAAGGCTATCAGATTACGAATAAATTCGAAAGCTTCAAATCCATGTCTACCCAGAACGGAT
TTATCTTTTACATCCCCGCCTGGCTGACTTCCAAAATTGATCCGAGTACCGGTTTTGTTAATCTGCTGAA
AACCAAATATACGTCGATCGCCGATTCAAAAAAATTCATTAGCAGCTTCGACCGTATTATGTACGTCCCG
GAAGAAGACCTGTTCGAATTCGCCCTTGACTATAAAAATTTCTCGCGTACGGATGCCGATTATATCAAAA
AATGGAAACTGTACAGCTACGGCAACCGCATCCGCATTTTTCGCAACCCAAAGAAGAACAACGTATTTGA
CTGGGAGGAAGTTTGCTTGACGAGCGCTTACAAAGAGCTCTTTAACAAATATGGGATCAATTATCAGCAA
GGGGACATCCGTGCGTTGCTGTGTGAGCAGTCAGATAAAGCGTTCTACAGCTCTTTCATGGCTTTAATGT
CGCTGATGTTGCAGATGCGCAATTCGATCACTGGCCGCACCGATGTGGATTTCCTGATTAGCCCGGTCAA
AAATAGCGATGGCATTTTTTACGATTCACGTAACTATGAAGCCCAGGAAAACGCTATTCTGCCGAAGAAC
GCTGATGCGAACGGCGCGTACAATATTGCCCGTAAGGTACTGTGGGCAATTGGTCAGTTCAAGAAAGCGG
AAGATGAAAAGTTGGATAAGGTCAAAATTGCGATCTCGAATAAAGAATGGCTGGAATATGCGCAGACCAG
CGTGAAACATTAATAACATTGGAAGTGGATAACGGATCCGCGATCGCGGCGCGCCACCTGGTGGCCGGCC
GGTACCACGCGTGCGCGCTGATCCGGCTGCTAACAAAGCCCGAAAGGAAGCTGAGTTGGCTGCTGCCACC
GCTGAGCAATAACTAGCATAACCCCTTGGGGCCTCTAAACGGGTCTTGAGGGGTTTTTTGCTGAAAGGAG
GAACTATATCCGGATATCCACAGGACGGGTGTGGTCGCCATGATCGCGTAGTCGATAGTGGCTCCAAGTA
GCGAAGCGAGCAGGACTGGGCGGCGGCCAAAGCGGTCGGACAGTGCTCCGAGAACGGGTGCGCATAGAAA
TTGCATCAACGCATATAGCGCTAGCAGCACGCCATAGTGACTGGCGATGCTGTCGGAATGGACGATATCC
CGCAAGAGGCCCGGCAGTACCGGCATAACCAAGCCTATGCCTACAGCATCCAGGGTGACGGTGCCGAGGA
TGACGATGAGCGCATTGTTAGATTTCATACACGGTGCCTGACTGCGTTAGCAATTTAACTGTGATAAACT
ACCGCATTAAAGCTTATCGATGATAAGCTGTCAAACATGAGAATTCTTGAAGACGAAAGGGCCTCGTGAT
ACGCCTATTTTTATAGGTTAATGTCATGATAATAATGGTTTCTTAGACGTCAGGTGGCACTTTTCGGGGA
AATGTGCGCGGAACCCCTATTTGTTTATTTTTCTAAATACATTCAAATATGTATCCGCTCATGAGACAAT
AACCCTGATAAATGCTTCAATAACATTGAAAAAGGAAGAGTATGAGTATTCAACATTTCCGTGTCGCCCT
TATTCCCTTTTTTGCGGCATTTTGCCTTCCTGTTTTTGCTCACCCAGAAACGCTGGTGAAAGTAAAAGAT
GCTGAAGATCAGTTGGGTGCACGAGTGGGTTACATCGAACTGGATCTCAACAGCGGTAAGATCCTTGAGA
GTTTTCGCCCCGAAGAACGTTTTCCAATGATGAGCACTTTTAAAGTTCTGCTATGTGGCGCGGTATTATC
CCGTGTTGACGCCGGGCAAGAGCAACTCGGTCGCCGCATACACTATTCTCAGAATGACTTGGTTGAGTAC
TCACCAGTCACAGAAAAGCATCTTACGGATGGCATGACAGTAAGAGAATTATGCAGTGCTGCCATAACCA
TGAGTGATAACACTGCGGCCAACTTACTTCTGACAACGATCGGAGGACCGAAGGAGCTAACCGCTTTTTT
GCACAACATGGGGGATCATGTAACTCGCCTTGATCGTTGGGAACCGGAGCTGAATGAAGCCATACCAAAC
GACGAGCGTGACACCACGATGCCTGCAGCAATGGCAACAACGTTGCGCAAACTATTAACTGGCGAACTAC
TTACTCTAGCTTCCCGGCAACAATTAATAGACTGGATGGAGGCGGATAAAGTTGCAGGACCACTTCTGCG
CTCGGCCCTTCCGGCTGGCTGGTTTATTGCTGATAAATCTGGAGCCGGTGAGCGTGGGTCTCGCGGTATC
ATTGCAGCACTGGGGCCAGATGGTAAGCCCTCCCGTATCGTAGTTATCTACACGACGGGGAGTCAGGCAA
CTATGGATGAACGAAATAGACAGATCGCTGAGATAGGTGCCTCACTGATTAAGCATTGGTAACTGTCAGA
CCAAGTTTACTCATATATACTTTAGATTGATTTAAAACTTCATTTTTAATTTAAAAGGATCTAGGTGAAG
ATCCTTTTTGATAATCTCATGACCAAAATCCCTTAACGTGAGTTTTCGTTCCACTGAGCGTCAGACCCCG
TAGAAAAGATCAAAGGATCTTCTTGAGATCCTTTTTTTCTGCGCGTAATCTGCTGCTTGCAAACAAAAAA
ACCACCGCTACCAGCGGTGGTTTGTTTGCCGGATCAAGAGCTACCAACTCTTTTTCCGAAGGTAACTGGC
TTCAGCAGAGCGCAGATACCAAATACTGTCCTTCTAGTGTAGCCGTAGTTAGGCCACCACTTCAAGAACT
CTGTAGCACCGCCTACATACCTCGCTCTGCTAATCCTGTTACCAGTGGCTGCTGCCAGTGGCGATAAGTC
GTGTCTTACCGGGTTGGACTCAAGACGATAGTTACCGGATAAGGCGCAGCGGTCGGGCTGAACGGGGGGT
TCGTGCACACAGCCCAGCTTGGAGCGAACGACCTACACCGAACTGAGATACCTACAGCGTGAGCTATGAG
AAAGCGCCACGCTTCCCGAAGGGAGAAAGGCGGACAGGTATCCGGTAAGCGGCAGGGTCGGAACAGGAGA
GCGCACGAGGGAGCTTCCAGGGGGAAACGCCTGGTATCTTTATAGTCCTGTCGGGTTTCGCCACCTCTGA
CTTGAGCGTCGATTTTTGTGATGCTCGTCAGGGGGGCGGAGCCTATGGAAAAACGCCAGCAACGCGGCCT
TTTTACGGTTCCTGGCCTTTTGCTGGCCTTTTGCTCACATGTTCTTTCCTGCGTTATCCCCTGATTCTGT
GGATAACCGTATTACCGCCTTTGAGTGAGCTGATACCGCTCGCCGCAGCCGAACGACCGAGCGCAGCGAG
TCAGTGAGCGAGGAAGCGGAAGAGCGCCTGATGCGGTATTTTCTCCTTACGCATCTGTGCGGTATTTCAC
ACCGCAATGGTGCACTCTCAGTACAATCTGCTCTGATGCCGCATAGTTAAGCCAGTATACACTCCGCTAT
CGCTACGTGACTGGGTCATGGCTGCGCCCCGACACCCGCCAACACCCGCTGACGCGCCCTGACGGGCTTG
TCTGCTCCCGGCATCCGCTTACAGACAAGCTGTGACCGTCTCCGGGAGCTGCATGTGTCAGAGGTTTTCA
CCGTCATCACCGAAACGCGCGAGGCAGCTGCGGTAAAGCTCATCAGCGTGGTCGTGAAGCGATTCACAGA
TGTCTGCCTGTTCATCCGCGTCCAGCTCGTTGAGTTTCTCCAGAAGCGTTAATGTCTGGCTTCTGATAAA
GCGGGCCATGTTAAGGGCGGTTTTTTCCTGTTTGGTCACTGATGCCTCCGTGTAAGGGGGATTTCTGTTC
ATGGGGGTAATGATACCGATGAAACGAGAGAGGATGCTCACGATACGGGTTACTGATGATGAACATGCCC
GGTTACTGGAACGTTGTGAGGGTAAACAACTGGCGGTATGGATGCGGCGGGACCAGAGAAAAATCACTCA
GGGTCAATGCCAGCGCTTCGTTAATACAGATGTAGGTGTTCCACAGGGTAGCCAGCAGCATCCTGCGATG
CAGATCCGGAACATAATGGTGCAGGGCGCTGACTTCCGCGTTTCCAGACTTTACGAAACACGGAAACCGA
AGACCATTCATGTTGTTGCTCAGGTCGCAGACGTTTTGCAGCAGCAGTCGCTTCACGTTCGCTCGCGTAT
CGGTGATTCATTCTGCTAACCAGTAAGGCAACCCCGCCAGCCTAGCCGGGTCCTCAACGACAGGAGCACG
ATCATGCGCACCCGTGGCCAGGACCCAACGCTGCCCGAGATGCGCCGCGTGCGGCTGCTGGAGATGGCGG
ACGCGATGGATATGTTCTGCCAAGGGTTGGTTTGCGCATTCACAGTTCTCCGCAAGAATTGATTGGCTCC
AATTCTTGGAGTGGTGAATCCGTTAGCGAGGTGCCGCCGGCTTCCATTCAGGTCGAGGTGGCCCGGCTCC
ATGCACCGCGACGCAACGCGGGGAGGCAGACAAGGTATAGGGCGGCGCCTACAATCCATGCCAACCCGTT
CCATGTGCTCGCCGAGGCGGCATAAATCGCCGTGACGATCAGCGGTCCAATGATCGAAGTTAGGCTGGTA
AGAGCCGCGAGCGATCCTTGAAGCTGTCCCTGATGGTCGTCATCTACCTGCCTGGACAGCATGGCCTGCA
ACGCGGGCATCCCGATGCCGCCGGAAGCGAGAAGAATCATAATGGGGAAGGCCATCCAGCCTCGCGTCGC
GAACGCCAGCAAGACGTAGCCCAGCGCGTCGGCCGCCATGCCGGCGATAATGGCCTGCTTCTCGCCGAAA
CGTTTGGTGGCGGGACCAGTGACGAAGGCTTGAGCGAGGGCGTGCAAGATTCCGAATACCGCAAGCGACA
GGCCGATCATCGTCGCGCTCCAGCGAAAGCGGTCCTCGCCGAAAATGACCCAGAGCGCTGCCGGCACCTG
TCCTACGAGTTGCATGATAAAGAAGACAGTCATAAGTGCGGCGACGATAGTCATGCCCCGCGCCCACCGG
AAGGAGCTGACTGGGTTGAAGGCTCTCAAGGGCATCGGTCGACGCTCTCCCTTATGCGACTCCTGCATTA
GGAAGCAGCCCAGTAGTAGGTTGAGGCCGTTGAGCACCGCCGCCGCAAGGAATGGTGCATGCAAGGAGAT
GGCGCCCAACAGTCCCCCGGCCACGGGGCCTGCCACCATACCCACGCCGAAACAAGCGCTCAT
